>Addgene plasmid #117386 | pXS-sfGFP | depositor full sequence | sequence record 221570 | pXS-sfGFP sequence 5915 bps
GATCTAAAACACTAGGCCCAAGAGTTTGTAGAAACGCAAAAAGGCCATCCGTCAGGATGGCCTTCTGCTT
AATTTGATGCCTGGCAGTTTATGGCGGGCGTCCTGCCCGCCACCCTCCGGGCCGTTGCTTCGCAACGTTC
AAATCCGCTCCCGGCGGATTTGTCCTACTCAGGAGAGCGTTCACCGACAAACAACAGATAAAACGAAAGG
CCCAGTCTTTCGACTGAGCCTTTCGTTTTATTTGATGCCTGGCAGTTCCCTACTCTCGCATGGGGAGACC
CCACACTACCATCGGCGCTACGGCGTTTCACTTCTGAGTTCGGCATGGGGTCAGGTGGGACCACCGCGCT
ACTGCCGCCAGGCAAATTCTGTTTTATCAGACCGCTTCTGCGTTCTGATTTAATCTGTATCAGGCTGAAA
ATCTTCTCTCATCCGCCAAAACAGCCAAGCTGGATCTGGCAAATCGCTGAATATTCCTTTTGTCTCCGAC
CATCAGGCACCTGAGTCGCTGTCTTTTTCGTGACATTCAGTTCGCTGCGCTCACGGCTCTGGCAGTGAAT
GGGGGTAAATGGCACTACAGGCGCCTTTTATGGATTCATGCAAGGAAACTACCCATAATACAAGAAAAGC
CCGTCACGGGCTTCTCAGGGCGTTTTATGGCGGGTCTGCTATGTGGTGCTATCTGACTTTTTGCTGTTCA
GCAGTTCCTGCCCTCTGATTTTCCAGTCTGACCACTTCGGATTATCCCGTGACAGGTCATTCAGACTGGC
TAATGCACCCAGTAAGGCAGCGGTATCATCAACAGGCTTACCCGTCTTACTGTCAACCGGATCTAAAACA
CTAGTTAAGGGATTTTGGTCATGAGATTATCAAAAAGGATCTTCACCTAGATCCTTTTAAATTAAAAATG
AAGTTTTAAATCAATCTAAAGTATATATGAGTAAACTTGGTCTGACAGTTACCAATGCTTAATCAGTGAG
GCACCTATCTCAGCGATCTGTCTATTTCGTTCATCCATAGTTGCCTGACTCCCCGTCGTGTAGATAACTA
CGATACGGGAGGGCTTACCATCTGGCCCCAGTGCTGCAATGATACCGCGAGACCCACGCTCACCGGCTCC
AGATTTATCAGCAATAAACCAGCCAGCCGGAAGGGCCGAGCGCAGAAGTGGTCCTGCAACTTTATCCGCC
TCCATCCAGTCTATTAATTGTTGCCGGGAAGCTAGAGTAAGTAGTTCGCCAGTTAATAGTTTGCGCAACG
TTGTTGCCATTGCTACAGGCATCGTGGTGTCACGCTCGTCGTTTGGTATGGCTTCATTCAGCTCCGGTTC
CCAACGATCAAGGCGAGTTACATGATCCCCCATGTTGTGCAAAAAAGCGGTTAGCTCCTTCGGTCCTCCG
ATCGTTGTCAGAAGTAAGTTGGCCGCAGTGTTATCACTCATGGTTATGGCAGCACTGCATAATTCTCTTA
CTGTCATGCCATCCGTAAGATGCTTTTCTGTGACTGGTGAGTACTCAACCAAGTCATTCTGAGAATAGTG
TATGCGGCGACCGAGTTGCTCTTGCCCGGCGTCAACACGGGATAATACCGCGCCACATAGCAGAACTTTA
AAAGTGCTCATCATTGGAAAACGTTCTTCGGGGCGAAAACTCTCAAGGATCTTACCGCTGTTGAGATCCA
GTTCGATGTAACCCACTCGTGCACCCAACTGATCTTCAGCATCTTTTACTTTCACCAGCGTTTCTGGGTG
AGCAAAAACAGGAAGGCAAAATGCCGCAAAAAAGGGAATAAGGGCGACACGGAAATGTTGAATACTCATA
CTCTTCCTTTTTCAATATTATTGAAGCATTTATCAGGGTTATTGTCTCATGAGCGGATACATATTTGAAT
GTATTTAGAAAAATAAACAAATAGGGGTTCCGCGCACATTTCCCCGAAAAGTGCCACCTGACGTCTAAGA
AACCATTATTATCATGACATTAACCTATAAAAATAGGCGTATCACGAGGCCCTTTCGTCTTCTAGACAAC
ATCAGCAAGGAGAAAGGGGCTACCGGCGAACCAGCAGCCCCTTTATAAAGGCGCTTCAGTAGTCAGACCA
GCATCAGTCCTGAAAAGGCGGGCCTGCGCCCGCCTCCAGGTTGCTACTTACCGGATTCGTAAGCCATGAA
AGCCGCCACCTCCCTGTGTCCGTCTCTGTAACGAATCTCGCACAGCGATTTTCGTGTCAGATAAGTGAAT
ATCAACAGTGTGAGACACACGATCAACACACACCAGACAAGGGAACTTCGTGGTAGTTTCATGGCCTTCT
TCTCCTTGCGCAAAGCGCGGTAAGAGGCTATCCTGATGTGGACTAGACATAGGGATGCCTCGTGGTGGTT
AATGAAAATTAACTTACTACGGGGCTATCTTCTTTCTGCCACACAACACGGCAACAAACCACCTTCACGT
CATGAGGCAGAAAGCCTCAAGCGCCGGGCACATCATAGCCCATATACCTGCACGCTGACCACACTCACTT
TCCCTGAAAATAATCCGCTCATTCAGACCGTTCACGGGAAATCCGTGTGATTGTTGCCGCATCACGCTGC
CTCCCGGAGTTTGTCTCGAGCACTTTTGTTACCCGCCAAACAAAACCCAAAAACAACCCATACCCAACCC
AATAAAACACCAAAACAAGACAAATAATCATTGATTGATGGTTGAAATGGGGTAAACTTGACAAACAAAC
CCACTTAAAACCCAAAACATACCCAAACACACACCAAAAAAACACCATAAGGAGTTTTATAAATGTTGGT
ATTCATTGATGACGGTTCAACAAACATCAAACTACAGTGGCAGGAAAGCGACGGAACAATTAAACAGCAC
ATTAGCCCGAACAGCTTCAAACGCGAGTGGGCAGTCTCTTTTGGTGATAAAAAGGTCTTTAACTACACAC
TGAACGGCGAACAGTATTCATTTGATCCAATCAGCCCGGATGCTGTAGTCACAACCAATATCGCATGGCA
ATACAGCGACGTTAATGTCGTTGCAGTGCATCACGCCTTACTGACCAGTGGTCTGCCGGTAAGCGAAGTG
GATATTGTTTGCACACTTCCTCTGACAGAGTATTACGACAGAAATAACCAACCCAATACGGAAAATATTG
AGCGTAAGAAAGCAAACTTCCGGAAAAAAATTACATTAAATGGCGGGGATACATTCACAATAAAAGATGT
AAAAGTCATGCCTGAATCTATACCGGCAGGTTATGAAGTTCTACAAGAACTGGATGAGTTAGATTCTTTA
TTAATTATAGATCTCGGGGGCACCACATTAGATATTTCTCAGGTAATGGGGAAATTATCGGGGATCAGTA
AAATATACGGAGACTCATCTCTTGGTGTCTCTCTGGTTACATCTGCAGTAAAAGATGCCCTTTCTCTTGC
GAGAACAAAAGGAAGTAGCTATCTTGCTGACGATATAATCATTCACAGAAAAGATAATAACTATCTGAAG
CAACGAATTAATGATGAGAACAAAATATCAATAGTCACCGAAGCAATGAATGAAGCACTTCGTAAACTTG
AGCAACGTGTATTAAATACGCTCAATGAATTTTCTGGTTATACTCATGTTATGGTTATAGGCGGTGGCGC
AGAATTAATATGCGATGCAGTAAAAAAACACACACAGATTCGTGATGAACGTTTTTTCAAAACCAATAAC
TCTCAATATGATTTAGTTAACGGTATGTATCTCATAGGTAATTAATGATGGACAAGCGCAGAACCATTGC
CTTCAAACTAAATCCAGATGTAAATCAAACAGATAAAATTGTTTGTGATACACTGGACAGTATCCCGCAA
GGGGAACGAAGCCGCCTTAACCGGGCCGCACTGACGGCAGGTCTGGCCTTATACAGACAAGATCCCCGGA
CCCCTTTCCTTTTATGTGAGCTGCTGACGAAAGAAACCACATTTTCAGATATCGTGAATATATTGAGATC
GCTATTTCCAAAAGAGATGGCCGATTTTAATTCTTCAATAGTCACTCAATCCTCTTCACAACAAGAGCAA
AAAAGTGATGAAGAGACCAAAAAAAATGCGATGAAGCTAATAAATTAATTCAATTATTATTGAGTTCCCT
TTATCCACTATCAGGCTGGATAAAGGGAACTCAATCAAGTTATTTTCTTACCAGTCATTACATAATCGTT
ATTATGAAATAATCGTTTGCACTGTCTCTGTTATTCAGGCAATTTCAATAAAGGCACTTGCTCACGCTCT
GTCATTTTCTGAAACTCTTCATGCTGGAATTCTTGACAATTAATCATCGGCTCGTATAATGTGTGGAGGA
TCCCTAGAAATAATTTTGTTTAACTTTAAGAAGGAGATATACATATGAGCAAGGGCGAGGAGCTGTTCAC
CGGGGTGGTGCCCATCCTGGTCGAGCTGGATGGCGACGTAAACGGCCACAAGTTCAGCGTGCGCGGCGAG
GGCGAGGGCGATGCCACCAACGGCAAGCTGACCCTGAAGTTCATCTGCACCACCGGCAAGCTGCCCGTGC
CCTGGCCCACCCTCGTGACCACCCTGACCTACGGCGTGCAGTGCTTCAGCCGCTACCCCGACCACATGAA
GCAGCACGACTTCTTCAAGTCCGCCATGCCCGAAGGCTACGTCCAGGAGCGCACCATCTTCTTCAAGGAC
GACGGCACCTACAAGACCCGCGCCGAGGTGAAGTTCGAGGGCGACACCCTGGTGAACCGCATCGAGCTGA
AGGGCATCGACTTCAAGGAGGACGGCAACATCCTGGGGCACAAGCTGGAGTACAACTTCAACAGCCACAA
CGTCTATATCATGGCCGACAAGCAGAAGAACGGCATCAAGGTGAACTTCAAGATCCGCCACAACGTCGAG
GACGGCAGCGTGCAGCTCGCCGACCACTACCAGCAGAACACCCCCATCGGCGACGGCCCCGTGCTGCTGC
CCGACAACCACTACCTGAGCACCCAGTCCGTCCTGAGCAAAGACCCCAACGAGAAGCGCGATCACATGGT
CCTGCTGGAGTTCGTGACCGCCGCCGGGATCACTCTCGGCATGGACGAGCTGTACAAGTGAGCGGCCGCG
GGCCCCATGGATCGATAGCTGGTCGACACAATCTGCCCTTTCGAAAGATCCCAACGAAAAGCGTGACCAC
ATGGTCCTTCTTGAGTTTGTAACTGCTGCTGGGATTACACATGGCATGGATGAGCTCTACAAATAATGAG
CTAGCCCGCCTAATGAGCGGGCTTTTTTTTCTCGGCCTAGGAGATACTTAACAGGGAAGTGAGAGGGCCG
CGGCAAAGCCGTTTTTCCATAGGCTCCGCCCCCCTGACAAGCATCACGAAATCTGACGCTCAAATCAGTG
GTGGCGAAACCCGACAGGACTATAAAGATACCAGGCGTTTCCCCCTGGCGGCTCCCTCGTGCGCTCTCCT
GTTCCTGCCTTTCGGTTTACCGGTGTCATTCCGCTGTTATGGCCGCGTTTGTCTCATTCCACGCCTGACA
CTCAGTTCCGGGTAGGCAGTTCGCTCCAAGCTGGACTGTATGCACGAACCCCCCGTTCAGTCCGACCGCT
GCGCCTTATCCGGTAACTATCGTCTTGAGTCCAACCCGGAAAGACATGCAAAAGCACCACTGGCAGCAGC
CACTGGTAATTGATTTAGAGGAGTTAGTCTTGAAGTCATGCGCCGGTTAAGGCTAAACTGAAAGGACAAG
TTTTGGTGACTGCGCTCCTCCAAGCCAGTTACCTCGGTTCAAAGAGTTGGTAGCTCAGAGAACCTTCGAA
AAACCGCCCTGCAAGGCGGTTTTTTCGTTTTCAGAGCAAGAGATTACGCGCAGACCAAAACGATCTCAAG
AAGATCATCTTATTAATCAGATAAAATATTTCTAG
Features (pLannotate 1.2.2; 15 found; start..end, strand, type, name):
     39..66      -  terminator     rrnB T2 terminator: transcription terminator T2 from the E. coli rrnB gene
    158..244     -  terminator     rrnB T1 terminator: Escherichia coli rrnB; transcription terminator T1 from the E. coli rrnB gene
    246..361     -  ncRNA          5S rRNA: Accession: RF00001 - 5S ribosomal RNA
    959..1819    -  CDS            AmpR: β-lactamase; bla; confers resistance to ampicillin, carbenicillin, and related antibiotics
   1820..1924    -  promoter       AmpR promoter: bla
   2151..2360    -  CDS            flmC: FLMC1_ECOLI - Also known as ORF70 From Escherichia coli (strain K12).
   2346..2567    +  CDS            sok: SOK_ECOLX - Protein predicted: Swiss-Prot protein existence level 4. From Escherichia coli.
   2793..3752    +  CDS            parM: PARM_ECOLX - Also known as stbA. Experimental evidence at protein level: Swiss-Prot protein existence level 1. Involved in the control of plasmid partition. Required for the accurate segregation of the plasmid. From Escherichia coli.
   3755..4105    +  CDS            stbB: STBB_ECOLX - Experimental evidence at protein level: Swiss-Prot protein existence level 1. This protein is thought to be involved in the control of plasmid partition. From Escherichia coli.
   4234..4302    -  CDS            YPNR_ECOLX (fragment): Protein predicted: Swiss-Prot protein existence level 4. From Escherichia coli.
   4303..4331    +  promoter       tac promoter: strong E. coli promoter; hybrid between the trp and lac UV5 promoters
   4355..4377    +  RBS            RBS: efficient ribosome binding site from bacteriophage T7 gene 10 (Olins and Rangwala, 1989)
   4386..5101    +  CDS            EBFP (fragment): enhanced blue variant of GFP mammalian codon-optimized
   5132..5246    +  CDS            GFPuv (fragment): GFP variant optimized for excitation by UV light
   5334..5879    -  rep_origin     p15A ori: Plasmids containing the medium-copy-number p15A origin of replication can be propagated in E. coli cells that contain a second plasmid with the ColE1 origin.
