>Addgene plasmid #117386 | pXS-sfGFP | addgene full sequence | sequence record 230633 | Addgene NGS Result
GATCTAAAACACTAGGCCCCGTCAGGATGGCCTTCTGCTTAATTTGATGCCTGGCAGTTTATGGCGGGCG
TCCTGCCCGCCACCCTCCGGGCCGTTGCTTCGCAACGTTCAAATCCGCTCCCGGCGGATTTGTCCTACTC
AGGAGAGCGTTCACCGACAAACAACAGATAAAACGAAAGGCCCAGTCTTTCGACTGAGCCTTTCGTTTTA
TTTGATGCCTGGCAGTTCCCTACTCTCGCATGGGGAGACCCCACACTACCATCGGCGCTACGGCGTTTCA
CTTCTGAGTTCGGCATGGGGTCAGGTGGGACCACCGCGCTACTGCCGCCAGGCAAATTCTGTTTTATCAG
ACCGCTTCTGCGTTCTGATTTAATCTGTATCAGGCTGAAAATCTTCTCTCATCCGCCAAAACAGCCAAGC
TGGATCTGGCAAATCGCTGAATATTCCTTTTGTCTCCGACCATCAGGCACCTGAGTCGCTGTCTTTTTCG
TGACATTCAGTTCGCTGCGCTCACGGCTCTGGCAGTGAATGGGGGTAAATGGCACTACAGGCGCCTTTTA
TGGATTCATGCAAGGAAACTACCCATAATACAAGAAAAGCCCGTCACGGGCTTCTCAGGGCGTTTTATGG
CGGGTCTGCTATGTGGTGCTATCTGACTTTTTGCTGTTCAGCAGTTCCTGCCCTCTGATTTTCCAGTCTG
ACCACTTCGGATTATCCCGTGACAGGTCATTCAGACTGGCTAATGCACCCAGTAAGGCAGCGGTATCATC
AACAGGCTTACCCGTCTTACTGTCAACCGGATCTAAAACACTAGTTAAGGGATTTTGGTCATGAGATTAT
CAAAAAGGATCTTCACCTAGATCCTTTTAAATTAAAAATGAAGTTTTAAATCAATCTAAAGTATATATGA
GTAAACTTGGTCTGACAGTTACCAATGCTTAATCAGTGAGGCACCTATCTCAGCGATCTGTCTATTTCGT
TCATCCATAGTTGCCTGACTCCCCGTCGTGTAGATAACTACGATACGGGAGGGCTTACCATCTGGCCCCA
GTGCTGCAATGATACCGCGAGACCCACGCTCACCGGCTCCAGATTTATCAGCAATAAACCAGCCAGCCGG
AAGGGCCGAGCGCAGAAGTGGTCCTGCAACTTTATCCGCCTCCATCCAGTCTATTAATTGTTGCCGGGAA
GCTAGAGTAAGTAGTTCGCCAGTTAATAGTTTGCGCAACGTTGTTGCCATTGCTACAGGCATCGTGGTGT
CACGCTCGTCGTTTGGTATGGCTTCATTCAGCTCCGGTTCCCAACGATCAAGGCGAGTTACATGGTCCCC
CATGTTGTGCAAAAAAGCGGTTAGCTCCTTCGGTCCTCCGATCGTTGTCAGAAGTAAGTTGGCCGCAGTG
TTATCACTCATGGTTATGGCAGCACTGCATAATTCTCTTACTGTCATGCCATCCGTAAGATGCTTTTCTG
TGACTGGTGAGTACTCAACCAAGTCATTCTGAGAATAGTGTATGCGGCGACCGAGTTGCTCTTGCCCGGC
GTCAATACGGGATAATACCGCGCCACATAGCAGAACTTTAAAAGTGCTCATCATTGGAAAACGTTCTTCG
GGGCGAAAACTCTCAAGGATCTTACCGCTGTTGAGATCCAGTTCGATGTAACCCACTCGTGCACCCAACT
GATCTTCAGCATCTTTTACTTTCACCAGCGTTTCTGGGTGAGCAAAAACAGGAAGGCAAAATGCCGCAAA
AAAGGGAATAAGGGCGACACGGAAATGTTGAATACTCATACTCTTCCTTTTTCAATATTATTGAAGCATT
TATCAGGGTTATTGTCTCATGAGCGGATACATATTTGAATGTATTTAGAAAAATAAACAAATAGGGGTTC
CGCGCACATTTCCCCGAAAAGTGCCACCTGACGTCTAAGAAACCATTATTATCATGACATTAACCTATAA
AAATAGGCGTATCACGAGGCCCTTTCGTCTTCTAGACAACATCAGCAAGGAGAAAGGGGCTACCGGCGAA
CCAGCAGCCCCTTTATAAAGGCGCTTCAGTAGTCAGACCAGCATCAGTCCTGAAAAGGCGGGCCTGCGCC
CGCCTCCAGGTTGCTACTTACCGGATTCGTAAGCCATGAAAGCCGCCACCTCCCTGTGTCCGTCTCTGTA
ACGAATCTCGCACAGCGATTTTCGTGTCAGATAAGTGAATATCAACAGTGTGAGACACACGATCAACACA
CACCAGACAAGGGAACTTCGTGGTAGTTTCATGGCCTTCTTCTCCTTGCGCAAAGCGCGGTAAGAGGCTA
TCCTGATGTGGACTAGACATAGGGATGCCTCGTGGTGGTTAATGAAAATTAACTTACTACGGGGCTATCT
TCTTTCTGCCACACAACACGGCAACAAACCACCTTCACGTCATGAGGCAGAAAGCCTCAAGCGCCGGGCA
CATCATAGCCCATATACCTGCACGCTGACCACACTCACTTTCCCTGAAAATAATCCGCTCATTCAGACCG
TTCACGGGAAATCCGTGTGATTGTTGCCGCATCACGCTGCCTCCCGGAGTTTGTCTCGAGCACTTTTGTT
ACCCGCCAAACAAAACCCAAAAACAACTCATACCCAACCCAATAAAACACCAAAACAAGACAAATAATCA
TTGATTGATGGTTGAAATGGGGTAAACTTGACAAACAAACCCACTTAAAACCCAAAACATACCCAAACAC
ACACCAAAAAAACACCATAAGGAGTTTTATAAATGTTGGTATTCATTGATGACGGTTCAACAAACATCAA
ACTACAGTAGCAGGAAAGCGACGGAACAATTAAACAGCACATTAGCCCGAACAGCTTCAAACGCGAGTGG
GCAGTCTCTTTTGGTGATAAAAAGGTCTTTAACTACACACTGAACGGCGAACAGTATTCATTTGATCCAA
TCAGCCCGGATGCTGTAGTCACAACCAATATCGCATGGCAATACAGCGACGTTAATGTCGTTGCAGTGCA
TCACGCCTTACTGACCAGTGGTCTGCCGGTAAGCGAAGTGGATATTGTTTGCACACTTCCTCTGACAGAG
TATTACGACAGAAATAACCAACCCAATACGGAAAATATTGAGCGTAAGAAAGCAAACTTCCGGAAAAAAA
TTACATTAAATGGCGGGGATACATTCACAATAAAAGATGTAAAAGTCATGCCTGAATCTATACCGGCAGG
TTATGAAGTTCTACAAGAACTGGATGAGTTAGATTCTTTATTAATTATAGATCTCGGGGGCACCACATTA
GATATTTCTCAGGTAATGGGGAAATTATCGGGGATCAGTAAAATATACGGAGACTCATCTCTTGGTGTCT
CTCTGGTTACATCTGCAGTAAAAGATGCCCTTTCTCTTGCGAGAACAAAAGGAAGTAGCTATCTTGCTGA
CGATATAATCATTCACAGAAAAGATAATAACTATCTGAAGCAACGAATTAATGATGAGAACGAAATATCA
ATAGTCACCGAAGCAATGAATGAAGCACTTCGTAAACTTGAGCAACGTGTATTAAATACGCTCAATGAAT
TTTCTGGTTATACTCATGTTATGGTTATAGGCGGTGGCGCAGAATTAATATGCGATGCAGTAAAAAAACA
CACACAGATTCGTGATGAACGTTTTTTCAAAACCAATAACTCTCAATATGATTTAGTTAACGGTATGTAT
CTCATAGGTAATTAATGATGGACAAGCGCAGAACCATTGCCTTCAAACTAAATCCAGATGTAAATCAAAC
AGATAAAATTGTTTGTGATACACTGGACAGTATCCCGCAAGGGGAACGAAGCCGCCTTAACCGGGCCGCA
CTGACGGCAGGTCTGGCCTTATACAGACAAGATCCCCGGACCCCTTTCCTTTTATGTGAGCTGCTGACGA
AAGAAACCACATTTTCAGATATCGTGAATATATTGAGATCGCTATTTCCAAAAGAGATGGCCGATTTTAA
TTCTTCAATAGTCACTCAATCCTCTTCACAACAAGAGCAAAAAAGTGATGAAGAGACCAAAAAAAATGCG
ATGAAGCTAATAAATTAATTCAATTATTATTGAGTTCCCTTTATCCACTATCAGGCTGGATAAAGGGAAC
TCAATCAAGTTATTTTCTTACCAGTCATTACATAATCGTTATTATGAAATAATCGTTTGCACTGTCTCTG
TTATTCAGGCAATTTCAATAAAGGCACTTGCTCACGCTCTGTCATTTTCTGAAACTCTCATGTGGAATTC
TTGACAATTAATCATCGGCTCGTATAATGTGTGGAGGATCCCTAGAAATAATTTTGTTTAACTTTAAGAA
GGAGATATACATATGAGCAAGGGCGAGGAGCTGTTCACCGGGGTGGTGCCCATCCTGGTCGAGCTGGATG
GCGACGTAAACGGCCACAAGTTCAGCGTGCGCGGCGAGGGCGAGGGCGATGCCACCAACGGCAAGCTGAC
CCTGAAGTTCATCTGCACCACCGGCAAGCTGCCCGTGCCCTGGCCCACCCTCGTGACCACCCTGACCTAC
GGCGTGCAGTGCTTCAGCCGCTACCCCGACCACATGAAGCAGCACGACTTCTTCAAGTCCGCCATGCCCG
AAGGCTACGTCCAGGAGCGCACCATCTTCTTCAAGGACGACGGCACCTACAAGACCCGCGCCGAGGTGAA
GTTCGAGGGCGACACCCTGGTGAACCGCATCGAGCTGAAGGGCATCGACTTCAAGGAGGACGGCAACATC
CTGGGGCACAAGCTGGAGTACAACTTCAACAGCCACAACGTCTATATCATGGCCGACAAGCAGAAGAACG
GCATCAAGGTGAACTTCAAGATCCGCCACAACGTCGAGGACGGCAGCGTGCAGCTCGCCGACCACTACCA
GCAGAACACCCCCATCGGCGACGGCCCCGTGCTGCTGCCCGACAACCACTACCTGAGCACCCAGTCCGTC
CTGAGCAAAGACCCCAACGAGAAGCGCGATCACATGGTCCTGCTGGAGTTCGTGACCGCCGCCGGGATCA
CTCTCGGCATGGACGAGCTGTACAAGTGAGCGGCCGCGGGCCCCATGGATCGATAGCTGGTCGACACAAT
CTGCCCTTTCGAAAGATCCCAACGAAAAGCGTGACCACATGGTCCTTCTTGAGTTTGTAACTGCTGCTGG
GATTACACATGGCATGGATGAGCTCTACAAATAATGAGCTAGCCCGCCTAATGAGCGGGCTTTTTTTTCT
CGGCCTAGGAGATACTTAACAGGGAAGTGAGAGGGCCGCGGCAAAGCCGTTTTTCCATAGGCTCCGCCCC
CCTGACAAGCATCACGAAATCTGACGCTCAAATCAGTGGTGGCGAAACCCGACAGGACTATAAAGATACC
AGGCGTTTCCCCCTGGCGGCTCCCCCGTGCGCTCTCCTGTTCCTGCCTTTCGGTTTACCGGTGTCATTCC
GCTGTTATGGCCGCGTTTGTCTCATTCCACGCCTGACACTCAGTTCCGGGTAGGCAGTTCGCTCCAAGCT
GGACTGTATGCACGAACCCCCCGTTCAGTCCGACCGCTGCGCCTTATCCGGTAACTATCGTCTTGAGTCC
AACCCGGAAAGACATGCAAAAGCACCACTGGCAGCAGCCACTGGTAATTGATTTAGAGGAGTTAGTCTTG
AAGCCATGCGCCGGTTAAGGCTAAACTGAAAGGACAAGTTTTGGTGACTGCGCTCCTCCAAGCCAGTTAC
CTCGGTTCAAAGAGTTGGTAGCTCAGAGAACCTTCGAAAAACCGCCCTGCAAGGCGGTTTTTTCGTTTTC
AGAGCAAGAGATTACGCGCAGACCAAAACGATCTCAAGAAGATCATCTTATTAATCAGATAAAATATTTC
TAG
Features (pLannotate 1.2.2; 15 found; start..end, strand, type, name):
     19..36      -  terminator     rrnB T2 terminator (fragment): transcription terminator T2 from the E. coli rrnB gene
    128..214     -  terminator     rrnB T1 terminator: Escherichia coli rrnB; transcription terminator T1 from the E. coli rrnB gene
    216..331     -  ncRNA          5S rRNA: Accession: RF00001 - 5S ribosomal RNA
    929..1789    -  CDS            AmpR: β-lactamase; bla; confers resistance to ampicillin, carbenicillin, and related antibiotics
   1790..1894    -  promoter       AmpR promoter: bla
   2121..2330    -  CDS            flmC: FLMC1_ECOLI - Also known as ORF70 From Escherichia coli (strain K12).
   2316..2537    +  CDS            sok: SOK_ECOLX - Protein predicted: Swiss-Prot protein existence level 4. From Escherichia coli.
   2763..3722    +  CDS            parM: PARM_ECOLX - Also known as stbA. Experimental evidence at protein level: Swiss-Prot protein existence level 1. Involved in the control of plasmid partition. Required for the accurate segregation of the plasmid. From Escherichia coli.
   3725..4075    +  CDS            stbB: STBB_ECOLX - Experimental evidence at protein level: Swiss-Prot protein existence level 1. This protein is thought to be involved in the control of plasmid partition. From Escherichia coli.
   4204..4257    -  CDS            YPNR_ECOLX (fragment): Protein predicted: Swiss-Prot protein existence level 4. From Escherichia coli.
   4271..4299    +  promoter       tac promoter: strong E. coli promoter; hybrid between the trp and lac UV5 promoters
   4323..4345    +  RBS            RBS: efficient ribosome binding site from bacteriophage T7 gene 10 (Olins and Rangwala, 1989)
   4354..5069    +  CDS            EBFP (fragment): enhanced blue variant of GFP mammalian codon-optimized
   5100..5214    +  CDS            GFPuv (fragment): GFP variant optimized for excitation by UV light
   5302..5847    -  rep_origin     p15A ori: Plasmids containing the medium-copy-number p15A origin of replication can be propagated in E. coli cells that contain a second plasmid with the ColE1 origin.
