[The description below was written by a language model from this plasmid's Addgene catalogue record and pLannotate feature annotations shown in this document.]
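Description:
pXS-sfGFP is a low-copy bacterial expression plasmid built on the pGEN-mcs backbone, replicating from a p15A origin and selected with ampicillin through a β-lactamase gene driven by its native bla promoter. Because p15A is compatible with ColE1-type origins, the plasmid can coexist with many common cloning vectors. The backbone also carries plasmid maintenance functions. One is a hok/sok-type post-segregational killing locus, annotated here as flmC and sok. The other is the parM/stbB partitioning system, which promotes accurate segregation at cell division. Together these should help keep the plasmid in a population without continuous antibiotic pressure. rrnB T1 and T2 terminators, with an adjacent 5S rRNA segment, are also present in the backbone.

The payload is a synthetic 717 bp superfolder GFP coding sequence placed in what the depositor calls a modular expression scaffold, with exchangeable promoter, 5' UTR and 3' UTR sequences. In this version the promoter is the strong hybrid tac promoter, followed by the efficient ribosome binding site from bacteriophage T7 gene 10. The reporter is cloned between NdeI and NotI sites, both retained, so it can be swapped for another open reading frame. The automated annotation labels the main reporter region as an EBFP fragment and a short downstream stretch as a GFPuv fragment. The first call most likely reflects sequence similarity among GFP variants and corresponds to the sfGFP insert, whereas the record does not explain the second. No lacI gene is annotated, so whether tac is repressed depends on the host. The two sequence records (depositor and sequencing-derived) differ slightly in length but show the same feature layout. The plasmid serves as a fluorescent tagging and expression tool within a toolkit for genetic manipulation of diverse proteobacterial lineages.
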