Addgene plasmid #117386: pXS-sfGFP
Purpose: pGEN-mcs with a modular sfGFP expression scaffold
Depositing lab: Karen Guillemin. Depositing organization: University of Oregon. Publication: Modernized Tools for Streamlined Genetic Manipulation and Comparative Study of Wild and Diverse Proteobacterial Lineages. Wiles TJ, Wall ES, Schlomann BH, Hay EA, Parthasarathy R, Guillemin K. MBio. 2018 Oct 9;9(5). pii: mBio.01877-18. doi: 10.1128/mBio.01877-18. PubMed 30301859.
Backbone
  Vector backbone: pGEN-mcs (ori15A)
  Modifications to backbone: Expression scaffold contains modular promoter, 5' UTR, and 3' UTR sequences
  Vector type: Bacterial Expression, Synthetic Biology
Growth in bacteria
  Bacterial resistance: Ampicillin, 100 μg/mL
  Growth temperature: 37°C
  Growth strain: DH5alpha
  Copy number: Low Copy
Gene/Insert
  Gene/Insert name: sfGFP
  Species: Synthetic
  Insert size (bp): 717
  Promoter: Ptac
  Cloning method: Restriction Enzyme; 5′ cloning site NdeI (not destroyed); 3′ cloning site NotI (not destroyed)
  Sequencing primers: 5′ ggctggataaagggaactca; 3′ gcgggctagctcattatttg
Terms and licenses: Academic/Nonprofit Terms; Industry Terms: Not Available to Industry
How to cite: pXS-sfGFP was a gift from Karen Guillemin (Addgene plasmid # 117386 ; http://n2t.net/addgene:117386 ; RRID:Addgene_117386)
